>Addgene plasmid #117635 | pEPOR2KN0068 | addgene full sequence | sequence record 228383 | Addgene Partial NGS Result
GAACACTCTGTGCCGATGTATCACCTCTCGCAAGAATTCAAGCTTGGAGGTCAACATGGTGGAGCACGAC
ACTCTGGTCTACTCCAAAAATGTCAAAGATACAGTCTCAGAAGATCAAAGGGCTATTGAGACTTTTCAAC
AAAGGATAATTTCGGGAAACCTCCTCGGATTCCATTGCCCAGCTATCTGTCACTTCATCGAAAGGACAGT
AGAAAAGGAAGGTGGCTCCTACAAATGCCATCATTGCGATAAAGGAAAGGCTATCATTCAAGATCTCTCT
GCCGACAGTGGTCCCAAAGATGGACCCCCACCCACGAGGAGCATCGTGGAAAAAGAAGAGGTTCCAACCA
CGTCTACAAAGCAAGTGGATTGATGTGATAACATGGTGGAGCACGACACTCTGGTCTACTCCAAAAATGT
CAAAGATACAGTCTCAGAAGATCAAAGGGCTATTGAGACTTTTCAACAAAGGATAATTTCGGGAAACCTC
CTCGGATTCCATTGCCCAGCTATCTGTCACTTCATCGAAAGGACAGTAGAAAAGGAAGGTGGCTCCTACA
AATGCCATCATTGCGATAAAGGAAAGGCTATCATTCAAGATCTCTCTGCCGACAGTGGTCCCAAAGATGG
ACCCCCACCCACGAGGAGCATCGTGGAAAAAGAAGAGGTTCCAACCACGTCTACAAAGCAAGTGGATTGA
TGTGACATCTCCACTGACGTAAGGGATGACGCACAATCCCACTATCCTTCGCAAGACCCTTCCTCTATAT
AAGGAAGTTCATTTCATTTGGAGAGGACACGCTCGAGTATAAGAGCTCATTTTTACAACAATTACCAACA
ACAACAAACAACAAACAACATTACAATTACATTTACAATTATCGATACAATGGACAAGAAGTACTCCATT
GGGCTCGATATCGGCACAAACAGCGTCGGCTGGGCCGTCATTACGGACGAGTACAAGGTGCCGAGCAAAA
AATTCAAAGTTCTGGGCAATACCGATCGCCACAGCATAAAGAAGAACCTCATTGGCGCCCTCCTGTTCGA
CTCCGGGGAGACGGCCGAAGCCACGCGGCTCAAAAGAACAGCACGGCGCAGATATACCCGCAGAAAGAAT
CGGATCTGCTACCTGCAGGAGATCTTTAGTAATGAGATGGCTAAGGTGGATGACTCTTTCTTCCATAGGC
TGGAGGAGTCCTTTTTGGTGGAGGAGGATAAAAAGCACGAGCGCCACCCAATCTTTGGCAATATCGTGGA
CGAGGTGGCGTACCATGAAAAGTACCCAACCATATATCATCTGAGGAAGAAGCTTGTAGACAGTACTGAT
AAGGCTGACTTGCGGTTGATCTATCTCGCGCTGGCGCATATGATCAAATTTCGGGGACACTTCCTCATCG
AGGGGGACCTGAACCCAGACAACAGCGATGTCGACAAACTCTTTATCCAACTGGTTCAGACTTACAATCA
GCTTTTCGAAGAGAACCCGATCAACGCATCCGGAGTTGACGCCAAAGCAATCCTGAGCGCTAGGCTGTCC
AAATCCCGGCGGCTCGAAAACCTCATCGCACAGCTCCCTGGGGAGAAGAAGAACGGCCTGTTTGGTAATC
TTATCGCCCTGTCACTCGGGCTGACCCCCAACTTTAAATCTAACTTCGACCTGGCCGAAGATGCCAAGCT
TCAACTGAGCAAAGACACCTACGATGATGATCTCGACAATCTGCTGGCCCAGATCGGCGACCAGTACGCA
GACCTTTTTTTGGCGGCAAAGAACCTGTCAGACGCCATTCTGCTGAGTGATATTCTGCGAGTGAACACGG
AGATCACCAAAGCTCCGCTGAGCGCTAGTATGATCAAGCGCTATGATGAGCACCACCAAGACTTGACTTT
GCTGAAGGCCCTTGTCAGACAGCAACTGCCTGAGAAGTACAAGGAAATTTTCTTCGATCAGTCTAAAAAT
GGCTACGCCGGATACATTGACGGCGGAGCAAGCCAGGAGGAATTTTACAAATTTATTAAGCCCATCTTGG
AAAAAATGGACGGCACCGAGGAGCTGCTGGTAAAGCTTAACAGAGAAGATCTGTTGCGCAAACAGCGCAC
TTTCGACAATGGAAGCATCCCCCACCAGATTCACCTGGGCGAACTGCACGCTATCCTCAGGCGGCAAGAG
GATTTCTACCCCTTTTTGAAAGATAACAGGGAAAAGATTGAGAAAATCCTCACATTTCGGATACCCTACT
ATGTAGGCCCCCTCGCCCGGGGAAATTCCAGATTCGCGTGGATGACTCGCAAATCAGAAGAGACTATCAC
TCCCTGGAACTTCGAGGAAGTCGTGGATAAGGGGGCCTCTGCCCAGTCCTTCATCGAAAGGATGACTAAC
TTTGATAAAAATCTGCCTAACGAAAAGGTGCTTCCTAAACACTCTCTGCTGTACGAGTACTTCACAGTTT
ATAACGAGCTCACCAAGGTCAAATACGTCACAGAAGGGATGAGAAAGCCAGCATTCCTGTCTGGAGAGCA
GAAGAAAGCTATCGTGGACCTCCTCTTCAAGACGAACCGGAAAGTTACCGTGAAACAGCTCAAAGAAGAT
TATTTCAAAAAGATTGAATGTTTCGACTCTGTTGAAATCAGCGGAGTGGAGGATCGCTTCAACGCATCCC
TGGGAACGTATCACGATCTCCTGAAAATCATTAAAGACAAGGACTTCCTGGACAATGAGGAGAACGAGGA
CATTCTTGAGGACATTGTCCTCACCCTTACGTTGTTTGAAGATAGGGAGATGATTGAAGAACGCTTGAAA
ACTTACGCTCATCTCTTCGACGACAAAGTCATGAAACAGCTCAAGAGGCGCCGATATACAGGATGGGGGC
GGCTGTCAAGAAAACTGATCAATGGGATCCGAGACAAGCAGAGTGGAAAGACAATCCTGGATTTTCTTAA
GTCCGATGGATTTGCCAACCGGAACTTCATGCAGTTGATCCATGATGACTCTCTCACCTTTAAGGAGGAC
ATCCAGAAAGCACAAGTTTCTGGCCAGGGGGACAGTCTCCACGAGCACATCGCTAATCTTGCAGGTAGCC
CAGCTATCAAAAAGGGAATACTGCAGACCGTTAAGGTCGTGGATGAACTCGTCAAAGTAATGGGAAGGCA
TAAGCCCGAGAATATCGTTATCGAGATGGCCCGAGAGAACCAAACTACCCAGAAGGGACAGAAGAACAGT
AGGGAAAGGATGAAGAGGATTGAAGAGGGTATAAAAGAACTGGGGTCCCAAATCCTTAAGGAACACCCAG
TTGAAAACACCCAGCTTCAGAATGAGGCGCTCTACCTGTACTACCTGCAGAACGGCAGGGACATGTACGT
GGATCAGGAACTGGACATCAATCGGCTCTCCGACTACGACGTGGATCATATCGTGCCCCAGTCTTTTCTC
AAAGATGATTCTATTGATAATAAAGTGTTGACAAGATCCGATAAAAATAGAGGGAAGAGTGATAACGTCC
CCTCAGAAGAAGTTGTCAAGAAAATGAAAAATTATTGGCGGCAGCTGCTGAACGCCAAACTGATCACACA
ACGGAAGTTCGATAATCTGACTAAGGCTGAACGAGGTGGCCTGTCTGAGTTGGATAAAGCCGGCTTCATC
AAAAGGCAGCTTGTTGAGACACGCCAGATCACCAAGCACGTGGCCCAAATTCTCGATTCACGCATGAACA
CCAAGTACGATGAAAATGACAAACTGATTCGAGAGGTGAAAGTTATTACTCTGAAGTCTAAGCTGGTTTC
AGATTTCAGAAAGGACTTTCAGTTTTATAAGGTGAGAGAGATCAACAATTACCACCATGCGCATGATGCC
TACCTGAATGCAGTGGTAGGCACTGCACTTATCAAAAAATATCCCGCGCTTGAATCTGAATTTGTTTACG
GAGACTATAAAGTGTACGATGTTAGGAAAATGATCGCAAAGTCTGAGCAGGAAATAGGCAAGGCCACCGC
TAAGTACTTCTTTTACAGCAATATTATGAATTTTTTCAAGACCGAGATTACACTGGCCAATGGAGAGATT
CGGAAGGCACCACTTATCGAAACAAACGGAGAAACAGGAGAAATCGTGTGGGACAAGGGTAGGGATTTCG
CGACAGTCCGGAAGGTCCTGTCCATGCCGCAGGTGAACATCGTTAAAAAGACCGAAGTACAGACCGGAGG
CTTCTCCAAGGAAAGTATCCTCCCGAAAAGGAACAGCGACAAGCTGATCGCACGCAAAAAAGATTGGGAC
CCCAAGAAATACGGCGGATTCGATTCTCCTACAGTCGCTTACAGTGTACTGGTTGTGGCCAAAGTGGAGA
AAGGGAAGTCTAAAAAACTCAAAAGCGTCAAGGAACTGCTGGGCATCACAATCATGGAGCGATCAAGCTT
CGAAAAAAACCCCATCGACTTTCTCGAGGCGAAAGGATATAAAGAGGTCAAAAAAGACCTCATCATTAAG
CTTCCCAAGTACTCTCTCTTTGAGCTTGAAAACGGCCGGAAACGAATGCTCGCTAGTGCGGGCGAGCTGC
AGAAAGGTAACGAGCTGGCACTGCCCTCTAAATACGTTAATTTCTTGTATCTGGCCAGCCACTATGAAAA
GCTCAAAGGATCTCCCGAAGATAATGAGCAGAAGCAGCTGTTCGTGGAACAACACAAACACTACCTTGAT
GAGATCATCGAGCAAATAAGCGAATTCTCCAAAAGAGTGATCCTCGCCGACGCTAACCTCGATAAGGTGC
TTTCTGCTTACAATAAGCACAGGGATAAGCCCATCAGGGAGCAGGCAGAAAACATTATCCACTTGTTTAC
TCTGACCAACTTGGGCGCGCCTGCAGCCTTCAAGTACTTCGACACCACCATAGACAGAAAGCGGTACACC
TCTACAAAGGAGGTCCTGGACGCCACACTGATTCATCAGTCAATTACGGGGCTCTATGAAACAAGAATCG
ACCTCTCTCAGCTCGGTGGAGACAGCAGGGCTGACCCCAAGAAGAAGAGGAAGGTGGGTTCGATGGTGAG
CAAGGGCGAGGAGCTGTTCACCGGGGTGGTGCCCATCCTGGTCGAGCTGGACGGCGACGTAAACGGCCAC
AAGTTCAGCGTGTCCGGCGAGGGCGAGGGCGATGCCACCTACGGCAAGCTGACCCTGAAGTTCATCTGCA
CCACCGGCAAGCTGCCCGTGCCCTGGCCCACCCTCGTGACCACCTTCGGCTACGGCCTGCAGTGCTTCGC
CCGCTACCCCGACCACATGAAGCAGCACGACTTCTTCAAGTCCGCCATGCCCGAAGGCTACGTCCAGGAG
CGCACCATCTTCTTCAAGGACGACGGCAACTACAAGACCCGCGCCGAGGTGAAGTTCGAGGGCGACACCC
TGGTGAACCGCATCGAGCTGAAGGGCATCGACTTCAAGGAGGACGGCAACATCCTGGGGCACAAGCTGGA
GTACAACTACAACAGCCACAACGTCTATATCATGGCCGACAAGCAGAAGAACGGCATCAAGGTGAACTTC
AAGATCCGCCACAACATCGAGGACGGCAGCGTGCAGCTCGCCGACCACTACCAGCAGAACACCCCCATCG
GCGACGGCCCCGTGCTGCTGCCCGACAACCACTACCTGAGCTACCAGTCCGCCCTGAGCAAAGACCCCAA
CGAGAAGCGCGATCACATGGTCCTGCTGGAGTTCGTGACCGCCGCCGGGATCACTCTCGGCATGGACGAG
CTGTACAAGTGAGCTTGTCAAGCAGATCGTTCAAACATTTGGCAATAAAGTTTCTTAAGATTGAATCCTG
TTGCCGGTCTTGCGATGATTATCATATAATTTCTGTTGAATTACGTTAAGCATGTAATAATTAACATGTA
ATGCATGACGTTATTTATGAGATGGGTTTTTATGATTAGAGTCCCGCAATTATACATTTAATACGCGATA
GAAAACAAAATATAGCGCGCAAACTAGGATAAATTATCGCGCGCGGTGTCATCTATGTTACTAGATCGAC
GCTACTAGAATTCGAGCTCGGAGCATCTTCATTCTTAAGATATGAAGATAATCTTCAAAAGGCCCCTGGG
AATCTGAAAGAAGAGAAGCAGGCCCATTTATATGGGAAAGAACAATAGTATTTCTTATATAGGCCCATTT
AAGTTGAAAACAATCTTCAAAAGTCCCACATCGCTTAGATAAGAAAACGAAGCTGAGTTTATATACAGCT
AGAGTCGAAGTAGTGATTGTCGAGACGACTAGCACGGCGTTTTAGAGCTAGAAATAGCAAGTTAAAATAA
GGCTAGTCCGTTATCAACTTGAAAAAGTGGCACCGAGTCGGTGCTTTTTTTCTAGACCCAGCTTTCTTGT
ACAAAGTTGGCATTACGCTTTACGAATTCCCATGGGGAGCATCTTCATTCTTAAGATATGAAGATAATCT
TCAAAAGGCCCCTGGGAATCTGAAAGAAGAGAAGCAGGCCCATTTATATGGGAAAGAACAATAGTATTTC
TTATATAGGCCCATTTAAGTTGAAAACAATCTTCAAAAGTCCCACATCGCTTAGATAAGAAAACGAAGCT
GAGTTTATATACAGCTAGAGTCGAAGTAGTGATTGAGCTACATCCGTATCACATTGTTTTAGAGCTAGAA
ATAGCAAGTTAAAATAAGGCTAGTCCGTTATCAACTTGAAAAAGTGGCACCGAGTCGGTGCTTTTTTTCT
AGACCCAGCTTTCTTGTACAAAGTTGGCATTACGCTCAGAGAGGATGCACATGTGACCGAGGGACACGAA
GTGATCCGTTTAAACTATCAGTGTTTGACAGGATATATTGGCGGGTAAACCTAAGAGAAAAGAGCGTTTA
TTAGAATAATCGGATATTTAAAAGGGCGTGAAAAGGTTTATCCGTTCGTCCATTTGTATGTGCATGCCAA
CCACAGGGTTCCCCTCGGGAGTCAGCCGTGCGGCTGCATGAAATCCTGGCCGGTTTGTCTGATGCCAAGC
TGGCGGCCTGGCCGGCCAGCTTGGCCGCTGAAGAAACCGAGCGCCGCCGTCTAAAAAGGTGATGTGTATT
TGAGTAAAACAGCTTGCGTCATGCGGTCGCTGCGTATATGATGCGATGAGTAAATAAACAAATACGCAAG
GGGAACGCATGAAGGTTATCGCTGTACTTAACCAGAAAGGCGGGTCAGGCAAGACGACCATCGCAACCCA
TCTAGCCCGCGCCCTGCAACTCGCCGGGGCCGATGTTCTGTTAGTCGATTCCGATCCCCAGGGCAGTGCC
CGCGATTGGGCGGCCGTGCGGGAAGATCAACCGCTAACCGTTGTCGGCATCGACCGCCCGACGATTGACC
GCGACGTGAAGGCCATCGGCCGGCGCGACTTCGTAGTGATCGACGGAGCGCCCCAGGCGGCGGACTTGGC
TGTGTCCGCGATCAAGGCAGCCGACTTCGTGCTGATTCCGGTGCAGCCAAGCCCTTACGACATATGGGCC
ACCGCCGACCTGGTGGAGCTGGTTAAGCAGCGCATTGAGGTCACGGATGGAAGGCTACAAGCGGCCTTTG
TCGTGTCGCGGGCGATCAAAGGCACGCGCATCGGCGGTGAGGTTGCCGAGGCGCTGGCCGGGTACGAGCT
GCCCATTCTTGAGTCCCGTATCACGCAGCGCGTGAGCTACCCAGGCACTGCCGCCGCCGGCACAACCGTT
CTTGAATCAGAACCCGAGGGCGACGCTGCCCGCGAGGTCCAGGCGCTGGCCGCTGAAATTAAATCAAAAC
TCATTTGAGTTAATGAGGTAAAGAGAAAATGAGCAAAAGCACAAACACGCTAAGTGCCGGCCGTCCGAGC
GCACGCAGCAGCAAGGCTGCAACGTTGGCCAGCCTGGCAGACACGCCAGCCATGAAGCGGGTCAACTTTC
AGTTGCCGGCGGAGGATCACACCAAGCTGAAGATGTACGCGGTACGCCAAGGCAAGACCATTACCGAGCT
GCTATCTGAATACATCGCGCAGCTACCAGAGTAAATGAGCAAATGAATAAATGAGTAGATGAATTTTAGC
GGCTAAAGGAGGCGGCATGGAAAATCAAGAACAACCAGGCACCGACGCCGTGGAATGCCCCATGTGTGGA
GGAACGGGCGGTTGGCCAGGCGTAAGCGGCTGGGTTGTCTGCCGGCCCTGCAATGGCACTGGAACCCCCA
AGCCCGAGGAATCGGCGTGAGCGGTCGCAAACCATCCGGCCCGGTACAAATCGGCGCGGCGCTGGGTGAT
GACCTGGTGGAGAAGTTGAAGGCCGCGCAGGCCGCCCAGCGGCAACGCATCGAGGCAGAAGCACGCCCCG
GTGAATCGTGGCAAGCGGCCGCTGATCGAATCCGCAAAGAATCCCGGCAACCGCCGGCAGCCGGTGCGTC
GTCGATTAGGAAGCCGCCCAAGGGCGACGAGCAACCAGATTTTTTCGTTCCGATGCTCTATGACGTGGGC
ACCCGCGATAGTCGCAGCATCATGGACGTGGCCGTTTTCCGTCTGTCGAAGCGTGACCGACGAGCTGGCG
AGGTGATCCGCTACGAGCTTCCAGACGGGCACGTAGAGGTTTCCGCAGGGCCGGCCGGCATGGCCAGTGT
GTGGGATTACGACCTGGTACTGATGGCGGTTTCCCATCTAACCGAATCCATGAACCGATACCGGGAAGGG
AAGGGAGACAAGCCCGGCCGCGTGTTCCGTCCACACGTTGCGGACGTACTCAAGTTCTGCCGGCGAGCCG
ATGGCGGAAAGCAGAAAGACGACCTGGTAGAAACCTGCATTCGGTTAAACACCACGCACGTTGCCATGCA
GCGTACGAAGAAGGCCAAGAACGGCCGCCTGGTGACGGTATCCGAGGGTGAAGCCTTGATTAGCCGCTAC
AAGATCGTAAAGAGCGAAACCGGGCGGCCGGAGTACATCGAGATCGAGCTAGCTGATTGGATGTACCGCG
AGATTACAGAAGGCAAGAACCCGGACGTGCTGACGGTTCACCCCGATTACTTTTTGATCGATCCCGGCAT
CGGCCGTTTTCTCTACCGCCTGGCACGCCGCGCCGCAGGCAAGGCAGAAGCCAGATGGTTGTTCAAGACG
ATCTACGAACGCAGTGGCAGCGCCGGAGAGTTCAAGAAGTTCTGTTTCACCGTGCGCAAGCTGATCGGGT
CAAATGACCTGCCGGAGTACGATTTGAAGGAGGAGGCGGGGCAGGCTGGCCCGATCCTAGTCATGCGCTA
CCGCAACCTGATCGAGGGCGAAGCATCCGCCGGTTCCTAATGTACGGAGCAGATGCTAGGGCAAATTGCC
CTAGCAGGGGAAAAAGGTCGAAAAAGCTTCTTTCCTGTGGATAGCACGTACATTGGGAACCCAAAGCCGT
ACATTGGGAACCGGAACCCGTACATTGGGAACCCAAAGCCGTACATTGGGAACCGGTCACACATGTAAGT
GACTGATATAAAAGAGAAAAAAGGCGATTTTTCCGCCTAAAACTCTTTAAAACTTATTAAAACTCTTAAA
ACCCGCCTGGCCTGTGCATAACTGTCTGGCCAGCGCACAGCCGAACAGCTGCAAAAAGCGCCCACATCAA
GGCTCCGAGTGCGCGGAACCCCTATTTGTTTATTTTTCTAAATACATTCAAATATGTATCCGCTCATGAG
ACAATAACCCKCCTGGCCTGTGCATAACTGTCTGGCCAGCGCACAGCCGAACAGCTGCAAAAAGCGCCCA
CATCAAGGCTCCGAGTGCGCGGAACCCCTATTTGTTTATTTTTCTAAATACATTCAAATATGTATCCGCT
CATGAGACAATAACCCTGATAAATGCTTCAATAATATTGAAAAAGGAAGAGTATGGCTAAAATGAGAATA
TCACCGGAATTGAAAAAACTGATCGAAAAATACCGCTGCGTAAAAGATACGGAAGGAATGTCTCCTGCTA
AGGTATATAAGCTGGTGGGAGAAAATGAAAACCTATATTTAAAAATGACGGACAGCCGGTATAAAGGGAC
CACCTATGATGTGGAACGGGAAAAGGACATGATGCTATGGCTGGAAGGAAAGCTGCCTGTTCCAAAGGTC
CTGCACTTTGAACGGCATGATGGCTGGAGCAATCTGCTCATGAGTGAGGCCGATGGCGTCCTTTGCTCGG
AAGAGTATGAAGATGAACAAAGCCCTGAAAAGATTATCGAGCTGTATGCGGAGTGCATCAGGCTCTTTCA
CTCCATCGACATATCGGATTGTCCCTATACGAATAGCTTAGACAGCCGCTTAGCCGAATTGGATTACTTA
CTGAATAACGATCTGGCCGATGTGGATTGCGAAAACTGGGAAGAGGACACTCCATTTAAAGATCCGCGCG
AGCTGTATGATTTTTTAAAGACGGAAAAGCCCGAAGAGGAACTTGTCTTTTCCCACGGCGACCTGGGAGA
CAGCAACATCTTTGTGAAAGATGGCAAAGTAAGTGGCTTTATTGATCTTGGGAGAAGCGGCAGGGCGGAC
AAGTGGTATGACATTGCCTTCTGCGTCCGGTCGCTCAGGGAGGATATCGGGGAAGAACAGTATGTCGAGC
TATTTTTTGACTTACTGGGGATCAAGCCTGATTGGGAGAAAATAAAATATTATATTTTACTGGATGAATT
GTTTTAGCTGTCAGACCAAGTTTACTCATATATACTTTAGATTGATTTAAAACTTCATTTTTAATTTAAA
AGGATCTAGGTGAAGATCCTTTTTGATAATCTCATGACCAAAATCCCTTAACGTGAGTTTTCGTTCCACT
GAGCGTCAGACCCCGTAGAAAAGATCAAAGGATCTTCTTGAGATCCTTTTTTTCTGCGCGTAATCTGCTG
CTTGCAAACAAAAAAACCACCGCTACCAGCGGTGGTTTGTTTGCCGGATCAAGAGCTACCAACTCTTTTT
CCGAAGGTAACTGGCTTCAGCAGAGCGCAGATACCAAATACTGTTCTTCTAGTGTAGCCGTAGTTAGGCC
ACCACTTCAAGAACTCTGTAGCACCGCCTACATACCTCGCTCTGCTAATCCTGTTACCAGTGGCTGCTGC
CAGTGGCGATAAGTCGTGTCTTACCGGGTTGGACTCAAGACGATAGTTACCGGATAAGGCGCAGCGGTCG
GGCTGAACGGGGGGTTCGTGCACACAGCCCAGCTTGGAGCGAACGACCTACACCGAACTGAGATACCTAC
AGCGTGAGCTATGAGAAAGCGCCACGCTTCCCGAAGGGAGAAAGGCGGACAGGTATCCGGTAAGCGGCAG
GGTCGGAACAGGAGAGCGCACGAGGGAGCTTCCAGGGGGAAACGCCTGGTATCTTTATAGTCCTGTCGGG
TTTCGCCACCTCTGACTTGAGCGTCGATTTTTGTGATGCTCGTCAGGGGGGCGGAGCCTATGGAAAAACG
CCAGCAACGCGGCCTTTTTACGGTTCCTGCTCGGATCTGTTGGACCGGACAGTAGTCATGGTTGATGGGC
TGCCTGTATCGAGTGGTGATTTTGTGCCGAGCTGCCGGTCGGGGAGCTGTTGGCTGGCTGGTGGCAGGAT
ATATTGTGGTGTAAACAAATTGACGCTTAGACAACTTAATAACACATTGCGGACGTTTTTAATGTACTGG
GGTT
Features (pLannotate 1.2.2; 18 found; start..end, strand, type, name):
    127..803     +  promoter       CaMV 35S promoter (enhanced): cauliflower mosaic virus 35S promoter with a duplicated enhancer region
    828..881     +  misc_feature   TMV Ω: translational enhancer from the tobacco mosaic virus 5'-leader sequence (Gallie et al., 1988)
    890..4993    +  CDS            Cas9: Cas9 (Csn1) endonuclease from the Streptococcus pyogenes Type II CRISPR/Cas system generates RNA-guided double strand breaks in DNA
   5033..5749    +  CDS            EYFP: EYFP is a basic (constitutively fluorescent) green/yellow fluorescent protein published in 1996, derived from Aequorea victoria. It is reported to be a very rapidly-maturing weak dimer with high acid sensitivity.
   5765..6017    +  terminator     NOS terminator: nopaline synthase terminator and poly(A) signal
   6269..6344    +  misc_RNA       gRNA scaffold: guide RNA scaffold for the Streptococcus pyogenes CRISPR/Cas9 system
   6356..6377    -  protein_bind   attB2 (fragment): mutant version of attB; recombination site for the Gateway® BP reaction BP Clonase™
   6636..6711    +  misc_RNA       gRNA scaffold: guide RNA scaffold for the Streptococcus pyogenes CRISPR/Cas9 system
   6723..6744    -  protein_bind   attB2 (fragment): mutant version of attB; recombination site for the Gateway® BP reaction BP Clonase™
   6816..6840    +  misc_feature   RB T-DNA repeat: right border repeat from nopaline C58 T-DNA
   7149..7778    +  CDS            pVS1 StaA: stability protein from the Pseudomonas plasmid pVS1 (Heeb et al., 2000)
   8207..9280    +  CDS            pVS1 RepA: replication protein from the Pseudomonas plasmid pVS1 (Heeb et al., 2000)
   9346..9540    +  rep_origin     pVS1 oriV: origin of replication for the Pseudomonas plasmid pVS1 (Heeb et al., 2000)
   9602..9670    +  promoter       AmpR promoter (fragment): bla
   9748..9852    +  promoter       AmpR promoter: bla
   9853..10647   +  CDS            KanR: aminoglycoside phosphotransferase; aphA-3; confers resistance to kanamycin
  10818..11406   +  rep_origin     ori: high-copy-number ColE1/pMB1/pBR322/pUC origin of replication
  11542..11566   +  misc_feature   LB T-DNA repeat: left border repeat from nopaline C58 T-DNA
