[The description below was written by a language model from this plasmid's Addgene catalogue record and pLannotate feature annotations shown in this document.]
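Description:
pEPOR2KN0068 is a Level 2 MoClo (Golden Gate) plant expression construct built in the binary backbone pICSL4723, assembling three Level 1 transcription units by BpiI cloning, with the sites destroyed in the process. The backbone carries nopaline-type left and right T-DNA border repeats, so the payload between them can be delivered to plant cells by Agrobacterium. A high-copy ColE1/pUC-type origin supports propagation in E. coli. The pVS1 oriV, with its RepA replication and StaA stability proteins, supports maintenance in Agrobacterium. Selection in bacteria is by kanamycin, through an aminoglycoside phosphotransferase gene driven by a bla promoter. No plant selectable marker appears in the feature table, which comes from a sequence record labelled as a partial NGS result.

The first cassette uses an enhanced (duplicated-enhancer) CaMV 35S promoter and the TMV Ω translational leader to express the Streptococcus pyogenes Cas9 coding sequence. The catalogue entry describes this as the enhanced-specificity variant Sp-eCas9 1.0. An EYFP coding sequence follows shortly downstream in the same orientation, ahead of a NOS terminator. This layout suggests a fluorescent fusion for monitoring nuclease expression, although the record does not state this explicitly. Two sgRNA units follow, each with an S. pyogenes guide RNA scaffold. According to the catalogue they are driven by the Arabidopsis U6-26 promoter, which is not annotated in the table, and target the Arabidopsis locus AT5G04770. Short attB2-like fragments are annotated after each scaffold.

The associated publication compares the efficiency and specificity of Cas nucleases in plants. The plasmid therefore serves as a dual-guide test construct for targeted mutagenesis at this locus with the eCas9 1.0 variant.
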