Addgene plasmid #117635: pEPOR2KN0068
Purpose: Level2 MoClo construct, containing level1 plant expression cassettes for Sp-eCas9 1.0(pEPOR1CB0010) and sgRNA_AtCas6 {AT5G04770}(pEPOR1CB0092)and sgRNA_AtCas6 {AT5G04770}(pEPOR1CB0103)
Depositing lab: Nicola Patron. Depositing organization: Earlham Institute. Publication: Comparison of efficiency and specificity of CRISPR-associated (Cas) nucleases in plants: An expanded toolkit for precision genome engineering. Raitskin O, Schudoma C, West A, Patron NJ. PLoS One. 2019 Feb 27;14(2):e0211598. doi: 10.1371/journal.pone.0211598. eCollection 2019. PubMed 30811422.
Backbone
  Vector backbone: pICSL4723
  Vector type: Plant Expression
Growth in bacteria
  Bacterial resistance: Kanamycin, 50 μg/mL
  Growth temperature: 37°C
  Growth strain: DH5alpha
  Copy number: High Copy
Gene/Insert
  Gene/Insert name: [35S:Sp-eCas9 1.0(pEPOR1CB0010) ] +[AtU6-26:sgRNA]
  Species: Synthetic
  Cloning method: Restriction Enzyme; 5′ cloning site BpiI (destroyed during cloning); 3′ cloning site BpiI (destroyed during cloning)
Terms and licenses: Academic/Nonprofit Terms; Industry Terms: Not Available to Industry
Depositor comments: Please visit https://www.biorxiv.org/content/early/2018/09/20/422766 for BioRxiv preprint
How to cite: pEPOR2KN0068 was a gift from Nicola Patron (Addgene plasmid # 117635 ; http://n2t.net/addgene:117635 ; RRID:Addgene_117635)
